>Addgene plasmid #56516 | iLOV-Farnesyl-5 | depositor partial sequence | sequence record 87410 | insert sequence
ATTTCCAAGTCTCCACCCCATTGACGTCAATGGGAGTTTGTTTTGGCACCAAAATCAACGGGACTTTCCA
AAATGTCGTAACAACTCCGCCCCATTGACGCAAATGGGCGGTAGGCGTGTACGGTGGGAGGTCTATATAA
GCAGAGCTGGTTTAGTGAACCGTCAGATCCGCTAGCGCTACCGGTCGCCACCATGATCGAGAAGAACTTC
GTGATCACCGACCCCAGACTGCCCGACAACCCCATCATCTTCGCCAGCGACGGCTTCCTGGAGCTGACCG
AGTACAGCAGAGAGGAGATCCTGGGCAGAAACGCCAGATTCCTGCAGGGCCCCGAGACCGACCAGGCCAC
CGTGCAGAAGATCAGAGACGCCATCAGAGACCAGAGAGAGACCACCGTGCAGCTGATCAACTACACCAAG
AGCGGCAAGAAGTTCTGGAACCTGCTGCACCTGCAGCCCGTGAGAGACCAGAAGGGCGAGCTGCAGTACT
TCATCGGCGTGCAGCTGGACGGCAGCGACCACGTGTCCGGACTCAGATCTAAGCTGAACCCTCCTGATGA
GAGTGGCCCCGGCTGCATGAGCTGCAAGTGTGTGCTCTCCTGAGAATTCTGCAGTCGACGGTACCGCGGG
CCCGGGATCCACCGGATCTAGATAACTGATCATAATCAGCCATACCACATTTGTAGAGGTTTTACTTGCT
TTAAAAAACCTCCCACACCTCCCCCTGAACCTGAAACATAAAATGAATGCAATTGTTGTTGTTAACTTGT
TTATTGCAGCT
