>Addgene plasmid #56516 | iLOV-Farnesyl-5 | addgene partial sequence | sequence record 131782 | CMV-F 5'-CGCAAATGGGCGGTAGGCGTG-3'
ACCGTCAGATCCGCTAGCGCTACCGGTCGCCACCATGATCGAGAAGAACTTCGTGATCACCGACCCCAGA
CTGCCCGACAACCCCATCATCTTCGCCAGCGACGGCTTCCTGGAGCTGACCGAGTACAGCAGAGAGGAGA
TCCTGGGCAGAAACGCCAGATTCCTGCAGGGCCCCGAGACCGACCAGGCCACCGTGCAGAAGATCAGAGA
CGCCATCAGAGACCAGAGAGAGACCACCGTGCAGCTGATCAACTACACCAAGAGCGGCAAGAAGTTCTGG
AACCTGCTGCACCTGCAGCCCGTGAGAGACCAGAAGGGCGAGCTGCAGTACTTCATCGGCGTGCAGCTGG
ACGGCAGCGACCACGTGTCCGGACTCAGATCTAAGCTGAACCCTCCTGATGAGAGTGGCCCCGGCTGCAT
GAGCTGCAAGTGTGTGCTCTCCTGAGAATTCTGCAGTCGACGGTACCGCGGGCCCGGGATCCACCGGATC
TAGATAACTGATCATAATCAGCCATACCACATTTGTAGAGGTTTTACTTGCTTTAAAAAACCTCCCACAC
CTCCCCCTGAACCTGAAACATAAAATGAATGCAATTGTTGTTGTTAACTTGTTTATTGCAGCTTATAATG
GTTACAAATAAAGCAATAGCATCACAAATTTCACAAATAAAGCATTTTTTTCACTGCATTCTAGTTGTGG
TTTGTCCAAACTCATCAATGTATCTTAACGCGTAAATTGTAAGCGTTAATATTTTGTTAAAATTCGCGTT
AAATTTTTGTTAAATCAGCTCATTTTTTAACCAATAGGCCGAAATCGGCAA
