[The description below was written by a language model from this plasmid's Addgene catalogue record.]
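Description:
iLOV-Farnesyl-5 is a mammalian expression plasmid that produces a membrane-targeted version of the fluorescent protein iLOV. It is built on an iLOV vector backbone recorded as about 4.75 kb without the insert. The plasmid is propagated in E. coli as a high-copy plasmid under kanamycin selection. It also carries a neomycin resistance marker, so transfected mammalian cells can be selected with G418. The record names no origins of replication and includes no feature table, so the detailed element layout cannot be confirmed. The listed sequencing primers imply that the expression cassette lies between a CMV promoter and an SV40 polyadenylation signal.

The payload is a fusion of iLOV with the final 20 amino acids of human HRAS, expressed from the constitutive CMV promoter. iLOV is a small flavin-binding fluorescent protein derived from a plant phototropin LOV domain, and the record gives its excitation as 450 nm and its emission as 495 nm. The HRAS C-terminal tail contains the CAAX motif, which directs farnesylation, together with nearby lipid-modification sites. This tail is a widely used signal for anchoring a protein to the inner face of the plasma membrane. Because the CAAX signal must sit at the C-terminus to work, iLOV is presumably placed upstream of it. The "5" in the name may refer to a linker length, but the record does not explain it.

The stated localization is membrane, so the construct serves as a fluorescent membrane marker for imaging transfected mammalian cells. It can also be used to assess how iLOV performs as a fusion tag.
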