Addgene plasmid #56516: iLOV-Farnesyl-5
Purpose: Localization: Membrane, Excitation: 450, Emission: 495
Depositing lab: Michael Davidson. Depositing organization: Florida State University, Tallahassee.
Backbone
  Vector backbone: iLOV
  Backbone size w/o insert (bp): 4750
  Vector type: Mammalian Expression
  Selectable markers: Neomycin (select with G418)
Growth in bacteria
  Bacterial resistance: Kanamycin, 50 μg/mL
  Growth temperature: 37°C
  Growth strain: DH5alpha
  Copy number: High Copy
Gene/Insert
  Gene/Insert name: Farnesyl (alt name: NM_001130442.1)
  Species: H. sapiens (human)
  Mutation: encodes final 20 aa of NM_001130442.1
  Entrez Gene: HRAS (a.k.a. C-BAS/HAS, C-H-RAS, C-HA-RAS1, CTLO, H-RASIDX, HAMSV, HRAS1, RASH1, p21ras)
  Promoter: CMV
  Tag / fusion protein: iLOV
  Cloning method: Unknown
  Sequencing primers: 5′ CMV-F; 3′ SV40pA-R
Terms and licenses: Academic/Nonprofit Terms; Industry Terms
Depositor comments: . Excitation = 450; Emission = 495
How to cite: iLOV-Farnesyl-5 was a gift from Michael Davidson (Addgene plasmid # 56516 ; http://n2t.net/addgene:56516 ; RRID:Addgene_56516)
